Addgene plasmid #232999: pAG415Gal_DBDGFP
Purpose: Galactose iduced expression of Gcn4 DBDGFP in yeast
Depositing lab: Aseem Ansari & Tanja Mittag. Depositing organization: St. Jude Children's Research Hospital. Publication: Reconciling competing models on the roles of condensates and soluble complexes in transcription factor function. Bremer A, Lang WH, Kempen RP, Sweta K, Taylor AB, Borgia MB, Ansari AZ, Mittag T. bioRxiv [Preprint]. 2024 Nov 22:2024.11.21.624739. doi: 10.1101/2024.11.21.624739. PubMed 39605529.
Backbone
  Vector backbone: pAG415Gal-ccdB
  Backbone manufacturer: Susan Lindquist (Addgene #14145)
  Vector type: Yeast Expression
  Selectable markers: LEU2
Growth in bacteria
  Bacterial resistance: Ampicillin, 100 μg/mL
  Growth temperature: 37°C
  Growth strain: DH5alpha
  Copy number: High Copy
Gene/Insert
  Gene/Insert name: DBD
  Species: S. cerevisiae (budding yeast)
  Promoter: Gal1
  Tag / fusion protein: TEV cleavage site (N terminal on insert); HA-GFP-HA (C terminal on insert)
  Cloning method: Gateway Cloning
Terms and licenses: Academic/Nonprofit Terms; Industry Terms: Not Available to Industry
Depositor comments: Please visit https://doi.org/10.1101/2024.11.21.624739 for bioRxiv preprint.
How to cite: pAG415Gal_DBDGFP was a gift from Aseem Ansari & Tanja Mittag (Addgene plasmid # 232999 ; http://n2t.net/addgene:232999 ; RRID:Addgene_232999)
