[The description below was written by a language model from this plasmid's Addgene catalogue record and pLannotate feature annotations shown in this document.]
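Description:
pAG415Gal_DBDGFP is a yeast expression plasmid built by Gateway recombination into the pAG415Gal-ccdB destination vector, a centromeric shuttle backbone of the pRS415 type. In Saccharomyces cerevisiae it is maintained through a CEN6/ARS element, which gives stable, low-copy inheritance, and is selected by the LEU2 auxotrophic marker expressed from its own promoter. In E. coli it replicates from a high-copy ColE1/pUC-type origin and is selected with ampicillin through the bla gene. An f1 origin, T3 and T7 promoters, and remnants of the lac promoter/lacZα region and pBluescript polylinker are carried over from the parental cloning vector and have no stated role here.

The expression cassette is driven by the GAL1 promoter, which is regulated by Gal4 and induced by galactose, and it ends at the CYC1 terminator. Between the attB1 and attB2 sites left by the Gateway reaction lies a single fusion reading frame. It begins with an N-terminal TEV protease recognition site, followed by a short fragment of S. cerevisiae GCN4 that the record identifies as the DNA-binding domain (DBD). This is followed by GFP (annotated as the S65T variant), which is flanked on both sides by HA epitope sequence to give the HA-GFP-HA C-terminal tag described by the depositor. The result is a galactose-inducible, fluorescent and epitope-tagged version of the Gcn4 DNA-binding domain alone.

The stated purpose is galactose-induced expression of Gcn4 DBD-GFP in yeast. The associated work concerns the roles of condensates and soluble complexes in transcription factor function, so GFP would allow imaging and HA would allow immunodetection, although the record does not describe specific assays.
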