Features (pLannotate 1.2.2; 30 found; start..end, strand, type, name):
     70..573     -  misc_feature   CEN/ARS: S. cerevisiae CEN6 centromere fused to an autonomously replicating sequence
    610..714     +  promoter       AmpR promoter: bla
    715..1575    +  CDS            AmpR: β-lactamase; bla; confers resistance to ampicillin, carbenicillin, and related antibiotics
   1746..2334    +  rep_origin     ori: high-copy-number ColE1/pMB1/pBR322/pUC origin of replication
   2517..2609    +  CDS            lacI (fragment): lac repressor; lacI; The lac repressor binds to the lac operator to inhibit transcription in E. coli. This inhibition can be relieved by adding lactose or isopropyl-β-D-thiogalactopyranoside (IPTG).
   2622..2643    +  protein_bind   CAP binding site: CAP binding activates transcription in the presence of cAMP. E. coli catabolite activator protein
   2658..2688    +  promoter       lac promoter: promoter for the E. coli lac operon
   2696..2712    +  protein_bind   lac operator: The lac repressor binds to the lac operator to inhibit transcription in E. coli. This inhibition can be relieved by adding lactose or isopropyl-β-D-thiogalactopyranoside (IPTG). lac repressor encoded by lacI
   2757..2775    +  promoter       T3 promoter: promoter for bacteriophage T3 RNA polymerase
   2799..3240    +  promoter       GAL1 promoter: S. cerevisiae GAL1; inducible promoter, regulated by Gal4
   3255..3275    +  misc_feature   MCS (fragment): pBluescript multiple cloning site
   3279..3303    +  protein_bind   attB1: mutant version of attB; recombination site for the Gateway® BP reaction BP Clonase™
   3309..3325    +  CDS            TEV site (fragment): tobacco etch virus (TEV) protease recognition and cleavage site
   3336..3515    +  CDS            GCN4 (fragment): GCN4_YEAST - Also known as AAS101 From Saccharomyces cerevisiae (strain ATCC 204508 / S288c) (Baker's yeast).
   3537..3578    +  CDS            3xHA (fragment): three tandem HA epitope tags
   3579..4289    +  CDS            GFP (S65T): GFP (S65T) is a basic (constitutively fluorescent) green fluorescent protein published in 1995, derived from Aequorea victoria.
   4290..4337    +  CDS            3xHA (fragment): three tandem HA epitope tags
   4348..4372    -  protein_bind   attB2: mutant version of attB; recombination site for the Gateway® BP reaction BP Clonase™
   4376..4401    +  misc_feature   MCS (fragment): pBluescript multiple cloning site
   4406..4653    +  terminator     CYC1 terminator: S. cerevisiae CYC1; transcription terminator for CYC1
   4672..4690    -  promoter       T7 promoter: promoter for bacteriophage T7 RNA polymerase
   4698..4853    +  CDS            lacZα (fragment): LacZα fragment of β-galactosidase; lacZ fragment
   4857..5285    +  rep_origin     f1 ori (sequence partly withheld): f1 bacteriophage origin of replication; arrow indicates direction of (+) strand synthesis
   5313..5365    -  misc_feature   bom (fragment): basis of mobility region from pBR322
   5396..5473    +  CDS            YO192_YEAST (fragment): Experimental evidence at protein level: Swiss-Prot protein existence level 1. From Saccharomyces cerevisiae (strain ATCC 204508 / S288c) (Baker's yeast).
   5613..6020    +  promoter       LEU2 promoter: S. cerevisiae LEU2
   6021..7115    +  CDS            LEU2: 3-isopropylmalate dehydrogenase, required for leucine biosynthesis; S. cerevisiae LEU2; yeast auxotrophic marker
   7477..7593    -  CDS            NFS1 (fragment): NFS1_YEAST - Also known as SPL1 From Saccharomyces cerevisiae (strain ATCC 204508 / S288c) (Baker's yeast).
   7592..7642    -  misc_feature   bom (fragment): basis of mobility region from pBR322
   7744..1       -  CDS            rop (fragment) (across the origin): Rop protein, which maintains plasmids at low copy number; rop
>Addgene plasmid #232999 | pAG415Gal_DBDGFP | addgene full sequence | sequence record 465871 | Addgene NGS Result
GACGAAAGGGCCTCGTGATACGCCTATTTTTATAGGTTAATGTCATGATAATAATGGTTTCTTAGGACGG
ATCGCTTGCCTGTAACTTACACGCGCCTCGTATCTTTTAATGATGGAATAATTTGGGAATTTACTCTGTG
TTTATTTATTTTTATGTTTTGTATTTGGATTTTAGAAAGTAAATAAAGAAGGTAGAAGAGTTACGGAATG
AAGAAAAAAAAATAAACAAAGGTTTAAAAAATTTCAACAAAAAGCGTACTTTACATATATATTTATTAGA
CAAGAAAAGCAGATTAAATAGATATACATTCGATTAACGATAAGTAAAATGTAAAATCACAGGATTTTCG
TGTGTGGTCTTCTACACAGACAAGATGAAACAATTCGGCATTAATACCTGAGAGCAGGAAGAGCAAGATA
AAAGGTAGTATTTGTTGGCGATCCCCCTAGAGTCTTTTACATCTTCGGAAAACAAAAACTATTTTTTCTT
TAATTTCTTTTTTTACTTTCTATTTTTAATTTATATATTTATATTAAAAAATTTAAATTATAATTATTTT
TATAGCACGTGATGAAAAGGACCCAGGTGGCACTTTTCGGGGAAATGTGCGCGGAACCCCTATTTGTTTA
TTTTTCTAAATACATTCAAATATGTATCCGCTCATGAGACAATAACCCTGATAAATGCTTCAATAATATT
GAAAAAGGAAGAGTATGAGTATTCAACATTTCCGTGTCGCCCTTATTCCCTTTTTTGCGGCATTTTGCCT
TCCTGTTTTTGCTCACCCAGAAACGCTGGTGAAAGTAAAAGATGCTGAAGATCAGTTGGGTGCACGAGTG
GGTTACATCGAACTGGATCTCAACAGCGGTAAGATCCTTGAGAGTTTTCGCCCCGAAGAACGTTTTCCAA
TGATGAGCACTTTTAAAGTTCTGCTATGTGGCGCGGTATTATCCCGTATTGACGCCGGGCAAGAGCAACT
CGGTCGCCGCATACACTATTCTCAGAATGACTTGGTTGAGTACTCACCAGTCACAGAAAAGCATCTTACG
GATGGCATGACAGTAAGAGAATTATGCAGTGCTGCCATAACCATGAGTGATAACACTGCGGCCAACTTAC
TTCTGACAACGATCGGAGGACCGAAGGAGCTAACCGCTTTTTTGCACAACATGGGGGATCATGTAACTCG
CCTTGATCGTTGGGAACCGGAGCTGAATGAAGCCATACCAAACGACGAGCGTGACACCACGATGCCTGTA
GCAATGGCAACAACGTTGCGCAAACTATTAACTGGCGAACTACTTACTCTAGCTTCCCGGCAACAATTAA
TAGACTGGATGGAGGCGGATAAAGTTGCAGGACCACTTCTGCGCTCGGCCCTTCCGGCTGGCTGGTTTAT
TGCTGATAAATCTGGAGCCGGTGAGCGTGGGTCTCGCGGTATCATTGCAGCACTGGGGCCAGATGGTAAG
CCCTCCCGTATCGTAGTTATCTACACGACGGGGAGTCAGGCAACTATGGATGAACGAAATAGACAGATCG
CTGAGATAGGTGCCTCACTGATTAAGCATTGGTAACTGTCAGACCAAGTTTACTCATATATACTTTAGAT
TGATTTAAAACTTCATTTTTAATTTAAAAGGATCTAGGTGAAGATCCTTTTTGATAATCTCATGACCAAA
ATCCCTTAACGTGAGTTTTCGTTCCACTGAGCGTCAGACCCCGTAGAAAAGATCAAAGGATCTTCTTGAG
ATCCTTTTTTTCTGCGCGTAATCTGCTGCTTGCAAACAAAAAAACCACCGCTACCAGCGGTGGTTTGTTT
GCCGGATCAAGAGCTACCAACTCTTTTTCCGAAGGTAACTGGCTTCAGCAGAGCGCAGATACCAAATACT
GTTCTTCTAGTGTAGCCGTAGTTAGGCCACCACTTCAAGAACTCTGTAGCACCGCCTACATACCTCGCTC
TGCTAATCCTGTTACCAGTGGCTGCTGCCAGTGGCGATAAGTCGTGTCTTACCGGGTTGGACTCAAGACG
ATAGTTACCGGATAAGGCGCAGCGGTCGGGCTGAACGGGGGGTTCGTGCACACAGCCCAGCTTGGAGCGA
ACGACCTACACCGAACTGAGATACCTACAGCGTGAGCTATGAGAAAGCGCCACGCTTCCCGAAGGGAGAA
AGGCGGACAGGTATCCGGTAAGCGGCAGGGTCGGAACAGGAGAGCGCACGAGGGAGCTTCCAGGGGGAAA
CGCCTGGTATCTTTATAGTCCTGTCGGGTTTCGCCACCTCTGACTTGAGCGTCGATTTTTGTGATGCTCG
TCAGGGGGGCGGAGCCTATGGAAAAACGCCAGCAACGCGGCCTTTTTACGGTTCCTGGCCTTTTGCTGGC
CTTTTGCTCACATGTTCTTTCCTGCGTTATCCCCTGATTCTGTGGATAACCGTATTACCGCCTTTGAGTG
AGCTGATACCGCTCGCCGCAGCCGAACGACCGAGCGCAGCGAGTCAGTGAGCGAGGAAGCGGAAGAGCGC
CCAATACGCAAACCGCCTCTCCCCGCGCGTTGGCCGATTCATTAATGCAGCTGGCACGACAGGTTTCCCG
ACTGGAAAGCGGGCAGTGAGCGCAACGCAATTAATGTGAGTTAGCTCACTCATTAGGCACCCCAGGCTTT
ACACTTTATGCTTCCGGCTCGTATGTTGTGTGGAATTGTGAGCGGATAACAATTTCACACAGGAAACAGC
TATGACCATGATTACGCCAAGCGCGCAATTAACCCTCACTAAAGGGAACAAAAGCTGGAGCTCTAGTACG
GATTAGAAGCCGCCGAGCGGGTGACAGCCCTCCGAAGGAAGACTCTCCTCCGTGCGTCCTCGTCTTCACC
GGTCGCGTTCCTGAAACGCAGATGTGCCTCGCGCCGCACTGCTCCGAACAATAAAGATTCTACAATACTA
GCTTTTATGGTTATGAAGAGGAAAAATTGGCAGTAACCTGGCCCCACAAACCTTCAAATGAACGAATCAA
ATTAACAACCATAGGATGATAATGCGATTAGTTTTTTAGCCTTATTTCTGGGGTAATTAATCAGCGAAGC
GATGATTTTTGATCTATTAACAGATATATAAATGCAAAAACTGCATAACCACTTTAACTAATACTTTCAA
CATTTTCGGTTTGTATTACTTCTTATTCAAATGTAATAAAAGTATCAACAAAAAATTGTTAATATACCTC
TATACTTTAACGTCAAGGAGAAAAAACCCCGGATTCTAGAACTAGTGGATCCCCCATCACAAGTTTGTAC
AAAAAAGCAGGCTTCGAGAACCTGTATTTTCAGGGTCATATGTCTCCGGAATCCAGTGATCCTGCTGCTC
TAAAACGTGCTAGAAACACTGAAGCCGCCAGGCGTTCTCGTGCGAGAAAGTTGCAAAGAATGAAACAACT
TGAAGACAAGGTTGAAGAATTGCTTTCGAAAAATTATCACTTGGAAAATGAGGTTGCCAGATTAAAGAAA
TTAGTTGGCGAACGCACCGGTGGTGGATCCGGTGGTTACCCATACGATGTTCCTGACTATGCGGGCTATC
CCTATGACAGTAAAGGAGAAGAACTTTTCACTGGAGTTGTCCCAATTCTTGTTGAATTAGATGGTGATGT
TAATGGGCACAAATTTTCTGTCAGTGGAGAGGGTGAAGGTGATGCAACATACGGAAAACTTACCCTTAAA
TTTATTTGCACTACTGGAAAACTACCTGTTCCATGGCCAACACTTGTCACTACTTTCACTTATGGTGTTC
AATGCTTTTCAAGATACCCAGATCATATGAAACGGCATGACTTTTTCAAGAGTGCCATGCCCGAAGGTTA
TGTACAGGAAAGAACTATATTTTTCAAAGATGACGGGAACTACAAGACACGTGCTGAAGTCAAGTTTGAA
GGTGATACCCTTGTTAATAGAATCGAGTTAAAAGGTATTGATTTTAAAGAAGATGGAAACATTCTTGGAC
ACAAATTGGAATACAACTATAACTCACACAATGTATACATCATGGCAGACAAACAAAAGAATGGAATCAA
AGTTAACTTCAAAATTAGACACAACATTGAAGATGGAAGCGTTCAACTAGCAGACCATTATCAACAAAAT
ACTCCAATTGGCGATGGCCCTGTCCTTTTACCAGACAACCATTACCTGTCCACACAATCTGCCCTTTCGA
AAGATCCCAACGAAAAGAGAGACCACATGGTCCTTCTTGAGTTTGTAACAGCTGCTGGGATTACACATGG
CATGGATGAACTATACAAAGTCCCGGACTATGCAGGATCCTATCCGTATGACGTTCCAGATTACGCTGCT
CAGTAAGACCCAGCTTTCTTGTACAAAGTGGTGATGGGCTGCAGGAATTCGATATCAAGCTCGAGTCATG
TAATTAGTTATGTCACGCTTACATTCACGCCCTCCCCCCACATCCGCTCTAACCGAAAAGGAAGGAGTTA
GACAACCTGAAGTCTAGGTCCCTATTTATTTTTTTATAGTTATGTTAGTATTAAGAACGTTATTTATATT
TCAAATTTTTCTTTTTTTTCTGTACAGACGCGTGTACGCATGTAACATTATACTGAAAACCTTGCTTGAG
AAGGTTTTGGGACGCTCGAAGGCTTTAATTTGCGGCCGGTACCCAATTCGCCCTATAGTGAGTCGTATTA
CGCGCGCTCACTGGCCGTCGTTTTACAACGTCGTGACTGGGAAAACCCTGGCGTTACCCAACTTAATCGC
CTTGCAGCACATCCCCCTTTCGCCAGCTGGCGTAATAGCGAAGAGGCCCGCACCGATCGCCCTTCCCAAC
AGTTGCGCAGCCTGAATGGCGAATGG
[124 nt withheld, positions 4857-4980]
C
[91 nt withheld, positions 4982-5072]
A
[49 nt withheld, positions 5074-5122]
CCTTTGACGTTGGAGTCCACGTTCTTT
[37 nt withheld, positions 5150-5186]
ACCCTATCTCGGTCTATTCTTTTGATTTATAAGGGATTTTGCCGATTTCGGCCTATTGGTTAAAAAATGA
GCTGATTTAACAAAAATTTAACGCGAATTTTAACAAAATATTAACGCTTACAATTTCCTGATGCGGTATT
TTCTCCTTACGCATCTGTGCGGTATTTCACACCGCATATCGACCGGTCGAGGAGAACTTCTAGTATATCT
ACATACCTAATATTATTGCCTTATTAAAAATGGAATCCCAACAATTACATCAAAATCCACATTCTCTTCA
AAATCAATTGTCCTGTACTTCCTTGTTCATGTGTGTTCAAAAACGTTATATTTATAGGATAATTATACTC
TATTTCTCAACAAGTAATTGGTTGTTTGGCCGAGCGGTCTAAGGCGCCTGATTCAAGAAATATCTTGACC
GCAGTTAACTGTGGGAATACTCAGGTATCGTAAGATGCAAGAGTTCGAATCTCTTAGCAACCATTATTTT
TTTCCTCAACATAACGAGAACACACAGGGGCGCTATCGCACAGAATCAAATTCGATGACTGGAAATTTTT
TGTTAATTTCAGAGGTCGCCTGACGCATATACCTTTTTCAACTGAAAAATTGGGAGAAAAAGGAAAGGTG
AGAGCGCCGGAACCGGCTTTTCATATAGAATAGAGAAGCGTTCATGACTAAATGCTTGCATCACAATACT
TGAAGTTGACAATATTATTTAAGGACCTATTGTTTTTTCCAATAGGTGGTTAGCAATCGTCTTACTTTCT
AACTTTTCTTACCTTTTACATTTCAGCAATATATATATATATATTTCAAGGATATACCATTCTAATGTCT
GCCCCTAAGAAGATCGTCGTTTTGCCAGGTGACCACGTTGGTCAAGAAATCACAGCCGAAGCCATTAAGG
TTCTTAAAGCTATTTCTGATGTTCGTTCCAATGTCAAGTTCGATTTCGAAAATCATTTAATTGGTGGTGC
TGCTATCGATGCTACAGGTGTTCCACTTCCAGATGAGGCGCTGGAAGCCTCCAAGAAGGCTGATGCCGTT
TTGTTAGGTGCTGTGGGTGGTCCTAAATGGGGTACCGGTAGTGTTAGACCTGAACAAGGTTTACTAAAAA
TCCGTAAAGAACTTCAATTGTACGCCAACTTAAGACCATGTAACTTTGCATCCGACTCTCTTTTAGACTT
ATCTCCAATCAAGCCACAATTTGCTAAAGGTACTGACTTCGTTGTTGTCAGAGAATTAGTGGGAGGTATT
TACTTTGGTAAGAGAAAGGAAGACGATGGTGATGGTGTCGCTTGGGATAGTGAACAATACACCGTTCCAG
AAGTGCAAAGAATCACAAGAATGGCCGCTTTCATGGCCCTACAACATGAGCCACCATTGCCTATTTGGTC
CTTGGATAAAGCTAATGTTTTGGCCTCTTCAAGATTATGGAGAAAAACTGTGGAGGAAACCATCAAGAAC
GAATTCCCTACATTGAAGGTTCAACATCAATTGATTGATTCTGCCGCCATGATCCTAGTTAAGAACCCAA
CCCACCTAAATGGTATTATAATCACCAGCAACATGTTTGGTGATATCATCTCCGATGAAGCCTCCGTTAT
CCCAGGTTCCTTGGGTTTGTTGCCATCTGCGTCCTTGGCCTCTTTGCCAGACAAGAACACCGCATTTGGT
TTGTACGAACCATGCCACGGTTCTGCTCCAGATTTGCCAAAGAATAAGGTCAACCCTATCGCCACTATCT
TGTCTGCTGCAATGATGTTGAAATTGTCATTGAACTTGCCTGAAGAAGGTAAGGCCATTGAAGATGCAGT
TAAAAAGGTTTTGGATGCAGGTATCAGAACTGGTGATTTAGGTGGTTCCAACAGTACCACCGAAGTCGGT
GATGCTGTCGCCGAAGAAGTTAAGAAAATCCTTGCTTAAAAAGATTCTCTTTTTTTATGATATTTGTACA
TAAACTTTATAAATGAAATTCATAATAGAAACGACACGAAATTACAAAATGGAATATGTTCATAGGGTAG
ACGAAACTATATACGCAATCTACATACATTTATCAAGAAGGAGAAAAAGGAGGATGTAAAGGAATACAGG
TAAGCAAATTGATACTAATGGCTCAACGTGATAAGGAAAAAGAATTGCACTTTAACATTAATATTGACAA
GGAGGAGGGCACCACACAAAAAGTTAGGTGTAACAGAAAATCATGAAACTATGATTCCTAATTTATATAT
TGGAGGATTTTCTCTAAAAAAAAAAAAATACAACAAATAAAAAACACTCAATGACCTGACCATTTGATGG
AGTTTAAGTCAATACCTTCTTGAACCATTTCCCATAATGGTGAAAGTTCCCTCAAGAATTTTACTCTGTC
AGAAACGGCCTTAACGACGTAGTCGATATGGTGCACTCTCAGTACAATCTGCTCTGATGCCGCATAGTTA
AGCCAGCCCCGACACCCGCCAACACCCGCTGACGCGCCCTGACGGGCTTGTCTGCTCCCGGCATCCGCTT
ACAGACAAGCTGTGACCGTCTCCGGGAGCTGCATGTGTCAGAGGTTTTCACCGTCATCACCGAAACGCGC
GA
